>Addgene plasmid #201716 | pJet1.2-tHe-Tub1A2 | addgene full sequence | sequence record 399769 | Addgene NGS Result
GCCCCTGCAGCCGAATTATATTATTTTTGCCAAATAATTTTTAACAAAAGCTCTGAAGTCTTCTTCATTT
AAATTCTTAGATGATACTTCATCTGGAAAATTGTCCCAATTAGTAGCATCACGCTGTGAGTAAGTTCTAA
ACCATTTTTTTATTGTTGTATTATCTCTAATCTTACTACTCGATGAGTTTTCGGTATTATCTCTATTTTT
AACTTGGAGCAGGTTCCATTCATTGTTTTTTTCATCATAGTGAATAAAATCAACTGCTTTAACACTTGTG
CCTGAACACCATATCCATCCGGCGTAATACGACTCACTATAGGGAGAGCGGCCGCCAGATCTTCCGGATG
GCTCGAGTTTTTCAGCAAGATGGAACCTTCTCTCCTGTTTCTGATTCCTCTACGTGTTTTTTTCGTCTAG
TCCACACACACACAGACCGAATCCAAAATGCGCGAATGCATCTCTATCCACGTCGGACAGGCCGGAGTGC
AGATTGGCAACGCCTGCTGGGAGCTTTACTGTCTGGAGCATGGCATCCAGCCGGACGGGCAGATGCCGTC
GGACAAGACGGTTGGCGCCGCTGACGACTCCTTCAACACCTTCTTCAGCGAGACCGGATCCGGCAAGCAC
GTTCCGCGGGCCGTCTTCGTCGATCTCGAGCCGACCGTTGTTGATGAAGTGCGAACCGGAACATACCGCC
AGCTTTTCCATCCAGAGCAGCTAATCACCGGAAAGGAGGATGCCGCCAACAATTACGCTCGCGGGCACTA
CACCGTCGGCAAGGAGATTGTCGACCTGGTGCTGGACCGCGTGCGCAAGCTCGCCGACCAATGTACCGGT
CTGCAGGGCTTTCTCATCTTTCACTCGTTCGGCGGTGGGACCGGATCCGGATTCACCTCCCTGCTGATGG
AACGCTTGTCGGTCGACTACGGGAAGAAGTCCAAACTGGAATTCTCCATCTACCCCGCCCCTCAGGTGTC
GACTGCCGTGGTGGAGCCGTACAACTCGATCCTGACGACCCATACCACGCTGGAGCACTCTGACTGTGCC
TTCATGGTGAACAACGAAGCCATCTACGACATTTGCCGTCGGAACCTTGACATTGAGCGTCCGACCTACA
CCAACCTCAACCGCCTGATCGGGCAGATTGTCTCCTCCATCACCGCGTCGCTGCGCTTCGACGGCGCTCT
CAACGTCGATCTCACCGAATTCCAGACCAACTTGGTTCCTTACCCCCGTATCCATTTCCCGCTGGTGACC
TACGCCCCGATCATTTCCGCTGAAAAGGCCTATCACGAACAGTTGACGGTCTCGGAGATCACCAACTCGT
GCTTCGAGCCGGCTAACCAGATGGTCAAGTGCGACCCGCGCCACGGAAAGTACATGGCCTGCTGCATGCT
CTACCGCGGTGACGTTGTGCCCAAGGACGTGAACGCCGCCATCGCGGCCATTAAGACCAAGCGCAGCATC
CAGTTTGTCGACTGGTGCCCGACTGGATTTAAGGTGGGAATCAACTATCAGCCCCCGACGGTGGTGCCGG
GCGGGGATTTGGCCAAGGTGCAGCGTGCCGTCTGCATGCTGTCCAACACCACGGCCATCGCCGAAGCCTG
GGCGCGTCTGGACCACAAGTTCGACCTGATGTACGCCAAGCGCGCCTTTGTCCACTGGTACGTCGGTGAG
GGCATGGAGGAGGGCGAGTTCAGCGAGGCCCGTGAAGATTTGGCCGCCCTCGAGAAGGACTACGAGGAGG
TCGGTGTGGACTCTGTCGACGCTGGTGAGGAAGGCGAGGAATATTGAGACCACTCCTCTCGTTTCCCTTC
TTTAATCTCTGGCCCTTTTTTCTCTCGCTCGATACACTTTGACTCGGGAATCTCTCGTCCTTAAACATCT
TTCTAGAAGATCTCCTACAATATTCTCAGCTGCCATGGAAAATCGATGTTCTTCTTTTATTCTCTCAAGA
TTTTCAGGCTGTATATTAAAACTTATATTAAGAACTATGCTAACCACCTCATCAGGAACCGTTGTAGGTG
GCGTGGGTTTTCTTGGCAATCGACTCTCATGAAAACTACGAGCTAAATATTCAATATGTTCCTCTTGACC
AACTTTATTCTGCATTTTTTTTGAACGAGGTTTAGAGCAAGCTTCAGGAAACTGAGACAGGAATTTTATT
AAAAATTTAAATTTTGAAGAAAGTTCAGGGTTAATAGCATCCATTTTTTGCTTTGCAAGTTCCTCAGCAT
TCTTAACAAAAGACGTCTCTTTTGACATGTTTAAAGTTTAAACCTCCTGTGTGAAATTATTATCCGCTCA
TAATTCCACACATTATACGAGCCGGAAGCATAAAGTGTAAAGCCTGGGGTGCCTAATGAGTGAGCTAACT
CACATTAATTGCGTTGCGCTCACTGCCAATTGCTTTCCAGTCGGGAAACCTGTCGTGCCAGCTGCATTAA
TGAATCGGCCAACGCGCGGGGAGAGGCGGTTTGCGTATTGGGCGCTCTTCCGCTTCCTCGCTCACTGACT
CGCTGCGCTCGGTCGTTCGGCTGCGGCGAGCGGTATCAGCTCACTCAAAGGCGGTAATACGGTTATCCAC
AGAATCAGGGGATAACGCAGGAAAGAACATGTGAGCAAAAGGCCAGCAAAAGGCCAGGAACCGTAAAAAG
GCCGCGTTGCTGGCGTTTTTCCATAGGCTCCGCCCCCCTGACGAGCATCACAAAAATCGACGCTCAAGTC
AGAGGTGGCGAAACCCGACAGGACTATAAAGATACCAGGCGTTTCCCCCTGGAAGCTCCCTCGTGCGCTC
TCCTGTTCCGACCCTGCCGCTTACCGGATACCTGTCCGCCTTTCTCCCTTCGGGAAGCGTGGCGCTTTCT
CATAGCTCACGCTGTAGGTATCTCAGTTCGGTGTAGGTCGTTCGCTCCAAGCTGGGCTGTGTGCACGAAC
CCCCCGTTCAGCCCGACCGCTGCGCCTTATCCGGTAACTATCGTCTTGAGTCCAACCCGGTAAGACACGA
CTTATCGCCACTGGCAGCAGCCACTGGTAACAGGATTAGCAGAGCGAGGTATGTAGGCGGTGCTACAGAG
TTCTTGAAGTGGTGGCCTAACTACGGCTACACTAGAAGAACAGTATTTGGTATCTGCGCTCTGCTGAAGC
CAGTTACCTTCGGAAAAAGAGTTGGTAGCTCTTGATCCGGCAAACAAACCACCGCTGGTAGCGGTGGTTT
TTTTGTTTGCAAGCAGCAGATTACGCGCAGAAAAAAAGGATCTCAAGAAGATCCTTTGATCTTTTCTACG
GGGTCTGACGCTCAGTGGAACGAAAACTCACGTTAAGGGATTTTGGTCATGAGATTATCAAAAAGGATCT
TCACCTAGATCCTTTTAAATTAAAAATGAAGTTTTAAATCAATCTAAAGTATATATGAGTAAACTTGGTC
TGACAGTTACCAATGCTTAATCAGTGAGGCACCTATCTCAGCGATCTGTCTATTTCGTTCATCCATAGTT
GCCTGACTCCCCGTCGTGTAGATAACTACGATACGGGAGGGCTTACCATCTGGCCCCAGTGCTGCAATGA
TACCGCGAGACCCACGCTCACCGGCTCCAGATTTATCAGCAATAAACCAGCCAGCCGGAAGGGCCGAGCG
CAGAAGTGGTCCTGCAACTTTATCCGCCTCCATCCAGTCTATTAATTGTTGCCGGGAAGCTAGAGTAAGT
AGTTCGCCAGTTAATAGTTTGCGCAACGTTGTTGCCATTGCTACAGGCATCGTGGTGTCACGCTCGTCGT
TTGGTATGGCTTCATTCAGCTCCGGTTCCCAACGATCAAGGCGAGTTACATGATCCCCCATGTTGTGCAA
AAAAGCGGTTAGCTCCTTCGGTCCTCCGATCGTTGTCAGAAGTAAGTTGGCCGCAGTGTTATCACTCATG
GTTATGGCAGCACTGCATAATTCTCTTACTGTCATGCCATCCGTAAGATGCTTTTCTGTGACTGGTGAGT
ACTCAACCAAGTCATTCTGAGAATAGTGTATGCGGCGACCGAGTTGCTCTTGCCCGGCGTCAATACGGGA
TAATACCGCGCCACATAGCAGAACTTTAAAAGTGCTCATCATTGGAAAACGTTCTTCGGGGCGAAAACTC
TCAAGGATCTTACCGCTGTTGAGATCCAGTTCGATGTAACCCACTCGTGCACCCAACTGATCTTCAGCAT
CTTTTACTTTCACCAGCGTTTCTGGGTGAGCAAAAACAGGAAGGCAAAATGCCGCAAAAAAGGGAATAAG
GGCGACACGGAAATGTTGAATACTCATACTCTTCCTTTTTCAATATTATTGAAGCATTTATCAGGGTTAT
TGTCTCATGAGCGGATACATATTTGAATGTATTTAGAAAAATAAACAAATAGGGGTTCCGCGCACATTTC
CCCGAAAAGTGCCACCTGACGTCTAAGAAACCATTATTATCATGACATTAACCTATAAAAATAGGCGTAT
CACGAGGCC
Features (pLannotate 1.2.2; 8 found; start..end, strand, type, name):
    305..323     +  promoter       T7 promoter: promoter for bacteriophage T7 RNA polymerase
    448..1794    +  CDS            alphaTub84B: TBA1_DROME - Also known as tubA84B. Experimental evidence at protein level: Swiss-Prot protein existence level 1. Tubulin is the major constituent of microtubules. It binds two moles of GTP, one at an exchangeable site on the beta chain and one at a non-exchangeable site on the alpha chain. From Drosophila melanogaster (Fruit fly).
   2321..2351    -  promoter       lac UV5 promoter: E. coli lac promoter with an "up" mutation
   2366..2387    -  protein_bind   CAP binding site: CAP binding activates transcription in the presence of cAMP. E. coli catabolite activator protein
   2412..2495    -  CDS            lacI (fragment): lac repressor; lacI; The lac repressor binds to the lac operator to inhibit transcription in E. coli. This inhibition can be relieved by adding lactose or isopropyl-β-D-thiogalactopyranoside (IPTG).
   2678..3266    -  rep_origin     ori: high-copy-number ColE1/pMB1/pBR322/pUC origin of replication
   3437..4297    -  CDS            AmpR: β-lactamase; bla; confers resistance to ampicillin, carbenicillin, and related antibiotics
   4298..4402    -  promoter       AmpR promoter: bla
