[The description below was written by a language model from this plasmid's Addgene catalogue record and pLannotate feature annotations shown in this document.]
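Description:
pJet1.2-tHe-Tub1A2 is a bacterial cloning plasmid of about 4.5 kb that carries the coding sequence of Tub1A2, an alpha-tubulin from the tardigrade Hypsibius exemplaris, in the commercial pJET1.2 PCR-cloning backbone. It is maintained in E. coli at high copy through a ColE1/pUC-type origin of replication. Selection is with ampicillin, provided by the β-lactamase gene under its own bla promoter.

The insert is recorded as 1,350 bp. It corresponds to a forward-strand open reading frame of about that length, which the automated annotation labels as Drosophila alphaTub84B. That label reflects the closest protein match in the annotation database and the strong conservation of alpha-tubulins, not the actual source, which the catalogue gives as the tardigrade. A T7 promoter lies upstream of the insert in the same orientation, so sense RNA could in principle be transcribed in vitro with T7 RNA polymerase. The record lists no eukaryotic promoter, epitope tag or fluorescent reporter, so the plasmid is a cloning and storage vector, not an expression construct. The lac UV5 promoter, CAP binding site and short lacI fragment on the opposite strand are backbone elements. In pJET1.2 this promoter normally drives a lethal gene that is disrupted by insert ligation to give positive selection, although that gene is not itself annotated in the feature table.

The associated work concerns the phylogenetic and functional characterization of tardigrade tubulins. The plasmid most plausibly serves as a sequence-verified template for the Tub1A2 coding sequence, for example for subcloning into expression vectors, though the record does not state specific downstream uses.
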