Addgene plasmid #201716: pJet1.2-tHe-Tub1A2
Purpose: Tardigrade (Hypsibius exemplaris) alpha-tubulin Tub1A2
Depositing lab: Stanislav Vinopal. Depositing organization: Jan Evangelista Purkyne University in Usti nad Labem. Publication: Phylogenetic and functional characterization of water bears (Tardigrada) tubulins. Novotna Floriancicova K, Baltzis A, Smejkal J, Czernekova M, Kaczmarek L, Maly J, Notredame C, Vinopal S. Sci Rep. 2023 Mar 30;13(1):5194. doi: 10.1038/s41598-023-31992-z. PubMed 36997657.
Backbone
  Vector backbone: pJet1.2
  Backbone manufacturer: Thermo Fischer Scientific
  Backbone size w/o insert (bp): 2974
  Total vector size (bp): 4488
Growth in bacteria
  Bacterial resistance: Ampicillin, 100 μg/mL
  Growth temperature: 37°C
  Growth strain: DH5alpha
  Copy number: High Copy
Gene/Insert
  Gene/Insert name: Tub1A2
  Species: Hypsibius exemplaris
  Insert size (bp): 1350
  GenBank ID: OQ282842
  Cloning method: TOPO Cloning
  Sequencing primers: 5′ pJET1.2 Forward Sequencing Primer (5'-CGACTCACTATAGGGAGAGCGGC-3'); 3′ pJET1.2 Reverse Sequencing Primer (5'-AAGAACATCGATTTTCCATGGCAG-3')
Terms and licenses: Academic/Nonprofit Terms; Industry Terms: Not Available to Industry
How to cite: pJet1.2-tHe-Tub1A2 was a gift from Stanislav Vinopal (Addgene plasmid # 201716 ; http://n2t.net/addgene:201716 ; RRID:Addgene_201716)
